Addgene plasmid #87153: pCASCADE-udhA-zwf
Purpose: udhA-zwf targeting guide RNA E. coli , Low Phosphate Induction
Depositing lab: Michael Lynch. Depositing organization: Duke University.
Backbone
  Vector backbone: pCASCADE
  Backbone manufacturer: None - Constructed in House
  Backbone size w/o insert (bp): 2500
  Total vector size (bp): 2903
  Vector type: Bacterial Expression
Growth in bacteria
  Bacterial resistance: Chloramphenicol, 25 μg/mL
  Growth temperature: 37°C
  Growth strain: DH5alpha
  Copy number: Low Copy
Gene/Insert
  Gene/Insert name: udhA-zwf guide array
  gRNA/shRNA sequence: 2 Guide Array : E . coli udhA promoter, zwf promoter
  Promoter: E . coli ugpB gene promoter, low phosphate induction
  Cloning method: Gibson Cloning
  Sequencing primers: 5′ CACCACGTCGTCCCTATCTG; 3′ ATCTCCGCCCCGTTCGTAA
Terms and licenses: Academic/Nonprofit Terms; Industry Terms: Not Available to Industry
How to cite: pCASCADE-udhA-zwf was a gift from Michael Lynch (Addgene plasmid # 87153 ; http://n2t.net/addgene:87153 ; RRID:Addgene_87153)
