[The description below was written by a language model from this plasmid's Addgene catalogue record and pLannotate feature annotations shown in this document.]
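Description:
pCASCADE-udhA-zwf is a small (about 2.9 kb) bacterial expression plasmid built on the in-house pCASCADE backbone and designed to deliver a CRISPR guide RNA array in E. coli. It replicates from a p15A origin, which is compatible with ColE1-type plasmids so that it can coexist with a second vector in the same cell; the catalogue lists it as low copy. Selection is by chloramphenicol, conferred by the cat (chloramphenicol acetyltransferase) gene driven by its own promoter and followed by the lambda t0 terminator. The annotation also picks up a short RSF ori fragment next to the p15A origin, probably just a homology match between related origin sequences.

The payload is a two-guide array whose spacers target the promoters of the E. coli udhA and zwf genes, which suggests transcriptional silencing of these genes rather than cleavage of their coding regions. The plasmid name suggests use with the Cascade CRISPR complex, though the record does not spell out the effector, and no CRISPR protein gene is annotated on this plasmid. The array is expressed from the E. coli ugpB promoter, which is induced under low-phosphate conditions, so guide production, and hence repression of the two targets, is switched on as phosphate becomes depleted. Neither the ugpB promoter nor the guide array was recognised by the automated feature annotation. They may lie in one of the unannotated stretches, such as the gap downstream of the rrnB T1 and T7Te terminators, but the record does not give their position. A TetR repressor coding sequence is also annotated, and the record does not explain its role.

The supported use is phosphate-responsive, simultaneous knockdown of udhA and zwf in E. coli.
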