Features (pLannotate 1.2.2; 8 found; start..end, strand, type, name):
      7..630     -  CDS            TetR: tetracycline repressor TetR; tetR from transposon Tn10; TetR binds to the tetracycline operator tetO to inhibit transcription. This inhibition can be relieved by adding tetracycline or doxycycline.
    642..713     +  terminator     rrnB T1 terminator: transcription terminator T1 from the E. coli rrnB gene
    729..756     +  terminator     T7Te terminator: phage T7 early transcription terminator
   1200..1255    -  rep_origin     RSF ori (fragment): Plasmids containing the RSF 1030 origin of replication can be propagated in E. coli cells that contain additional plasmids with compatible origins.
   1343..1888    -  rep_origin     p15A ori: Plasmids containing the medium-copy-number p15A origin of replication can be propagated in E. coli cells that contain a second plasmid with the ColE1 origin.
   2002..2096    -  terminator     lambda t0 terminator: transcription terminator from phage lambda
   2120..2776    -  CDS            cat: CAT_ECOLX - Experimental evidence at protein level: Swiss-Prot protein existence level 1. This enzyme is an effector of chloramphenicol resistance in bacteria. From Escherichia coli. This protein is used as a marker in many commonly used cloning vectors, such as pACYC184.
   2777..2879    -  promoter       cat promoter: promoter of the E. coli cat gene encoding chloramphenicol acetyltransferase
>Addgene plasmid #87153 | pCASCADE-udhA-zwf | addgene full sequence | sequence record 174933 | Addgene NGS Result
GACGTCTTAAGACCCACTTTCACATTTAAGTTGTTTTTCTAATCCGCATATGATCAATTCAAGGCCGAAT
AAGAAGGCTGGCTCTGCACCTTGGTGATCAAATAATTCGATAGCTTGTCGTAATAATGGCGGCATACTAT
CAGTAGTAGGTGTTTCCCTTTCTTCTTTAGCGACTTGATGCTCTTGATCTTCCAATACGCAACCTAAAGT
AAAATGCCCCACAGCGCTGAGTGCATATAATGCATTCTCTAGTGAAAAACCTTGTTGGCATAAAAAGGCT
AATTGATTTTCGAGAGTTTCATACTGTTTTTCTGTAGGCCGTGTACCTAAATGTACTTTTGCTCCATCGC
GATGACTTAGTAAAGCACATCTAAAACTTTTAGCGTTATTACGTAAAAAATCTTGCCAGCTTTCCCCTTC
TAAAGGGCAAAAGTGAGTATGGTGCCTATCTAACATCTCAATGGCTAAGGCGTCGAGCAAAGCCCGCTTA
TTTTTTACATGCCAATACAATGTAGGCTGCTCTACACCTAGCTTCTGGGCGAGTTTACGGGTTGTTAAAC
CTTCGATTCCGACCTCATTAAGCAGCTCTAATGCGCTGTTAATCACTTTACTTTTATCTAATCTAGACAT
CATCCAGGCATCAAATAAAACGAAAGGCTCAGTCGAAAGACTGGGCCTTTCGTTTTATCTGTTGTTTGTC
GGTGAACGCTCTCTACTAGAGTCACACTGGCTCACCTTCGGGTGGGCCTTTCTGCGTTTATACACAGCTA
ACACCACGTCGTCCCTATCTGCTGCCCTAGGTCTATGAGTGGTTGCTGGATAACTCTTTCTGACACCTTA
CTATCTTACAAATGTAACAAAAAAGTTATTTTTCTGTAATTCGAGCATGTCATGTTACCCCGCGAGCATA
AAACGCGTATATTCAGGGAGACCACAACGGTTTCCCTCTACAAATAATTTTGTTTAACTTTGAATTCAAA
AGATCTGGTACCACCTCGAGTTCCCCGCGCCAGCGGGGATAAACCGTTACCATTCTGTTGCTTTTATGTA
TAAGAATCGAGTTCCCCGCGCCAGCGGGGATAAACCGCTCGTAAAAGCAGTACAGTGCACCGTAAGATCG
AGTTCCCCGCGCCAGCGGGGATAAACCGAAAAAAAAACCCCGCCCCTGACAGGGCGGGGTTTTTTTTCCT
AGGGATATATTCCGCTTCCTCGCTCACTGACTCGCTACGCTCGGTCGTTCGACTGCGGCGAGCGGAAATG
GCTTACGAACGGGGCGGAGATTTCCTGGAAGATGCCAGGAAGATACTTAACAGGGAAGTGAGAGGGCCGC
GGCAAAGCCGTTTTTCCATAGGCTCCGCCCCCCTGACAAGCATCACGAAATCTGACGCTCAAATCAGTGG
TGGCGAAACCCGACAGGACTATAAAGATACCAGGCGTTTCCCCCTGGCGGCTCCCTCGTGCGCTCTCCTG
TTCCTGCCTTTCGGTTTACCGGTGTCATTCCGCTGTTATGGCCGCGTTTGTCTCATTCCACGCCTGACAC
TCAGTTCCGGGTAGGCAGTTCGCTCCAAGCTGGACTGTATGCACGAACCCCCCGTTCAGTCCGACCGCTG
CGCCTTATCCGGTAACTATCGTCTTGAGTCCAACCCGGAAAGACATACAAAAGCACCACTGGCAGCAGCC
ACTGGTAATTGATTTAGAGGAGTTAGTCTTGAAGTCATGCGCCGGTTAAGGCTAAACTGAAAGGACAAGT
TTTGGTGACTGCGCTCCTCCAAGCCAGTTACCTCGGTTCAAAGAGTTGGTAGCTCAGAGAACCTTCGAAA
AACCGCCCTGCAAGGCGGTTTTTTCGTTTTCAGAGCAAGAGATTACGCGCAGACCAAAACGATCTCAAGA
AGATCATCTTATTAATCAGATAAAATATTTCTAGATTTCAGTGCAATTTATCTCTTCAAATGTAGCACCT
GAAGTCAGCCCCATACGATATAAGTTGTTACTAGTGCTTGGATTCTCACCAATAAAAAACGCCCGGCGGC
AACCGAGCGTTCTGAACAAATCCAGATGGAGTTCTGAGGTCATTACTGGATCTATCAACAGGAGTCCAAG
CGAGCTCGATATCAAATTACGCCCCGCCCTGCCACTCATCGCAGTACTGTTGTAATTCATTAAGCATTCT
GCCGACATGGAAGCCATCACAAACGGCATGATGAACCTGAATCGCCAGCGGCATCAGCACCTTGTCGCCT
TGCGTATAATATTTGCCCATGGTGAAAACGGGGGCGAAGAAGTTGTCCATATTGGCCACGTTTAAATCAA
AACTGGTGAAACTCACCCAGGGATTGGCTGAGACGAAAAACATATTCTCAATAAACCCTTTAGGGAAATA
GGCCAGGTTTTCACCGTAACACGCCACATCTTGCGAATATATGTGTAGAAACTGCCGGAAATCGTCGTGG
TATTCACTCCAGAGCGATGAAAACGTTTCAGTTTGCTCATGGAAAACGGTGTAACAAGGGTGAACACTAT
CCCATATCACCAGCTCACCGTCTTTCATTGCCATACGAAATTCCGGATGAGCATTCATCAGGCGGGCAAG
AATGTGAATAAAGGCCGGATAAAACTTGTGCTTATTTTTCTTTACGGTCTTTAAAAAGGCCGTAATATCC
AGCTGAACGGTCTGGTTATAGGTACATTGAGCAACTGACTGAAATGCCTCAAAATGTTCTTTACGATGCC
ATTGGGATATATCAACGGTGGTATATCCAGTGATTTTTTTCTCCATTTTAGCTTCCTTAGCTCCTGAAAA
TCTCGATAACTCAAAAAATACGCCCGGTAGTGATCTTATTTCATTATGGTGAAAGTTGGAACCTCTTACG
TGCCGATCAACGTCTCATTTTCGCCAGATATC
